Addgene plasmid #105302: pEGFP Tubulin K40Q
Purpose: To study effects of acetyl-mimetic (hyper-acetylated) tubulin
Depositing lab: Kenneth Yamada. Depositing organization: National Institute of Dental and Craniofacial Research (NIDCR). Publication: MYPT1 regulates contractility and microtubule acetylation to modulate integrin adhesions and matrix assembly. Joo EE, Yamada KM. Nat Commun. 2014 Mar 25;5:3510. doi: 10.1038/ncomms4510. PubMed 24667306.
Backbone
  Vector backbone: pEGFP-C1
  Vector type: Mammalian Expression
Growth in bacteria
  Bacterial resistance: Kanamycin, 50 μg/mL
  Growth temperature: 37°C
  Growth strain: DH5alpha
  Copy number: High Copy
Gene/Insert
  Gene/Insert name: alpha tubulin (alt name: TUBA1B)
  Species: H. sapiens (human)
  Insert size (bp): 1350
  Mutation: K40Q
  GenBank ID: NM_006082
  Entrez Gene: TUBA1B (a.k.a. K-ALPHA-1)
  Tag / fusion protein: EGFP (N terminal on backbone)
  Cloning method: Restriction Enzyme; 5′ cloning site Unknown (unknown if destroyed); 3′ cloning site Unknown (unknown if destroyed)
  Sequencing primers: 5′ CATGGTCCTGCTGGAGTTCGTG
Terms and licenses: Academic/Nonprofit Terms; Industry Terms: Not Available to Industry
Depositor comments: Original pEGFP-Tub from Clontech. Mutation in Tubulin was introduced by using site-directed mutagenesis kit (Stratagene)
How to cite: pEGFP Tubulin K40Q was a gift from Kenneth Yamada (Addgene plasmid # 105302 ; http://n2t.net/addgene:105302 ; RRID:Addgene_105302)
