[The description below was written by a language model from this plasmid's Addgene catalogue record.]
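Description:
pEGFP Tubulin K40Q is a mammalian expression plasmid built on the pEGFP-C1 backbone that encodes human alpha-tubulin (TUBA1B, an insert of about 1.35 kb) fused at its N terminus to EGFP supplied by the vector. It is maintained as a high-copy plasmid in E. coli under kanamycin selection. The record does not list the promoter or other backbone features. Vectors of the pEGFP-C1 family generally drive the EGFP fusion from the CMV immediate-early promoter and carry a dual-purpose kanamycin/neomycin resistance cassette, but no feature table is available here to confirm these elements. The restriction sites used for cloning are also recorded as unknown.

The defining feature is a lysine-to-glutamine substitution at position 40 of alpha-tubulin, introduced by site-directed mutagenesis into a commercially sourced EGFP-tubulin plasmid. Lysine 40 is the well-known acetylation site of alpha-tubulin. Glutamine removes the positive charge and resembles acetyl-lysine, so K40Q is used as an acetyl-mimetic that models constitutively, or hyper-, acetylated tubulin. Because the mutant is fluorescently tagged, it can be followed by fluorescence microscopy in transfected cells as it incorporates into microtubules, and expressing cells can be identified directly.

The stated purpose is to study the effects of acetyl-mimetic tubulin. The associated work concerns how microtubule acetylation and cell contractility influence integrin adhesions and extracellular matrix assembly.
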