>Addgene plasmid #105302 | pEGFP Tubulin K40Q | depositor partial sequence | sequence record 199499 | K40Q mutation
GAGCTGTACAAGTCCGGACTCAGATCTCGAGTGCGTGAGTGCATCTCCATCCACGTTGGCCAGGCTGGTG
TCCAGATTGGCAATGCCTGCTGGGAGCTCTACTGCCTGGAACACGGCATCCAGCCCGATGGCCAGATGCC
AAGTGACCAGACCATTGGGGGAGGAGATGACTCCTTCAACACCTTCTTCAGTGAGACGGGCGCTGGCAAG
CACGTGCCCCGGGCTGTGTTTGTAGACTTGGAACCCACAGTCATTGATGAAGTTCGCACTGGCACCTACC
GCCAGCTCTTCCACCCTGAGCAGCTCATCACAGGCAAGGAAGATGCTGCCAATAACTATGCCCGAGGGCA
CTACACCATTGGCAAGGAGATCATTGACCTTGTGTTGGACCGAATTCGCAAGCTGGCTGACCAGTGCACC
GGTCTTCAGGGCTTCTTGGTTTTCCACAGCTTTGGTGGGGGAACTGGTTCTGGGTTCACCTCCCTGCTCA
TGGAACGTCTCTCAGTTGATTATGGCAAGAAGTCCAAGCTGGAGTTCTCCATTTACCCAGCACCCCAGGT
TTCCACAGCTGTAGTTGAGCCCTACAACTCCATCCTCACCACCCACACCACCCTGGAGCACTCTGATTGT
GCCTTCATGGTAGACAATGAGGCCATCTATGACATCTGTCGTAGAAACCTCGATATCGAGCGCCCAACCT
ACACTAACCTTAACCGCCTTATTAGCCAGATTGTGTCCTCCATCACTGCTTCCCTGAGATTTGATGGAGC
CCTGAATGTTGACCTGACAGAATTCCAGACCAACCTGGTGCCCTACCCCCGCATCCACTTCCCTCTGGCC
ACATATGCCCCTGTCATCTCTGCTGAGAAAGCCTACCATGAACAGCTTTCTGTAGCAGAGATCACCAATG
CTTGCTTTGAGCCAGCCAACCAGATGGTGAAATGTGACCCTCGCCATGGTAAATACATGGCTTGCTGCCT
GTTGTACCGTG
