LOCUS       Exported 6045 bp ds-DNA circular SYN 12-MAY-2021
DEFINITION  To study effects of acetyl-mimetic (hyper-acetylated) tubulin.
ACCESSION   .
VERSION     .
KEYWORDS    pEGFP Tubulin K40Q
SOURCE      synthetic DNA construct
  ORGANISM  synthetic DNA construct
REFERENCE   1 (bases 1 to 6045)
  AUTHORS   Joo EE, Yamada KM
  TITLE     MYPT1 regulates contractility and microtubule acetylation to
            modulate integrin adhesions and matrix assembly.
  JOURNAL   Nat Commun. 2014 Mar 25;5:3510. doi: 10.1038/ncomms4510.
  PUBMED    24667306
REFERENCE   2 (bases 1 to 6045)
  AUTHORS   .
  TITLE     Direct Submission
  JOURNAL   Exported May 12, 2021 from SnapGene Server 1.1.58
            http://www.snapgene.com
FEATURES             Location/Qualifiers
     source          1..6045
                     /organism="synthetic DNA construct"
                     /mol_type="other DNA"
     rep_origin      13..601
                     /direction=RIGHT
                     /label=ori
                     /note="high-copy-number ColE1/pMB1/pBR322/pUC origin of
                     replication"
     primer_bind     502..521
                     /label=pBR322ori-F
                     /note="pBR322 origin, forward primer"
     enhancer        776..1079
                     /label=CMV enhancer
                     /note="human cytomegalovirus immediate early enhancer"
     promoter        1080..1283
                     /label=CMV promoter
                     /note="human cytomegalovirus (CMV) immediate early
                     promoter"
     primer_bind     1234..1254
                     /label=CMV-F
                     /note="Human CMV immediate early promoter, forward primer"
     regulatory      1322..1331
                     /regulatory_class="other"
                     /note="vertebrate consensus sequence for strong initiation
                     of translation (Kozak, 1987)"
     CDS             1328..2044
                     /codon_start=1
                     /product="enhanced GFP"
                     /label=EGFP
                     /translation="MVSKGEELFTGVVPILVELDGDVNGHKFSVSGEGEGDATYGKLTL
                     KFICTTGKLPVPWPTLVTTLTYGVQCFSRYPDHMKQHDFFKSAMPEGYVQERTIFFKDD
                     GNYKTRAEVKFEGDTLVNRIELKGIDFKEDGNILGHKLEYNYNSHNVYIMADKQKNGIK
                     VNFKIRHNIEDGSVQLADHYQQNTPIGDGPVLLPDNHYLSTQSALSKDPNEKRDHMVLL
                     EFVTAAGITLGMDELYK"
     CDS             1328..2044
                     /codon_start=1
                     /product="the original enhanced GFP (Yang et al., 1996)"
                     /label=EGFP
                     /note="mammalian codon-optimized"
                     /translation="MVSKGEELFTGVVPILVELDGDVNGHKFSVSGEGEGDATYGKLTL
                     KFICTTGKLPVPWPTLVTTLTYGVQCFSRYPDHMKQHDFFKSAMPEGYVQERTIFFKDD
                     GNYKTRAEVKFEGDTLVNRIELKGIDFKEDGNILGHKLEYNYNSHNVYIMADKQKNGIK
                     VNFKIRHNIEDGSVQLADHYQQNTPIGDGPVLLPDNHYLSTQSALSKDPNEKRDHMVLL
                     EFVTAAGITLGMDELYK"
     primer_bind     complement(1373..1394)
                     /label=EGFP-N
                     /note="EGFP, reverse primer"
     primer_bind     complement(1634..1653)
                     /label=EXFP-R
                     /note="For distinguishing EGFP variants, reverse primer"
     primer_bind     1981..2002
                     /label=EGFP-C
                     /note="EGFP, forward primer"
     polyA_signal    3548..3669
                     /label=SV40 poly(A) signal
                     /note="SV40 polyadenylation signal"
     primer_bind     complement(3585..3604)
                     /label=SV40pA-R
                     /note="SV40 polyA, reverse primer"
     primer_bind     3639..3658
                     /label=EBV-rev
                     /note="SV40 polyA terminator, reverse primer"
     rep_origin      complement(3676..4131)
                     /direction=LEFT
                     /label=f1 ori
                     /note="f1 bacteriophage origin of replication; arrow
                     indicates direction of (+) strand synthesis"
     primer_bind     complement(3813..3834)
                     /label=F1ori-F
                     /note="F1 origin, forward primer"
     primer_bind     4025..4044
                     /label=F1ori-R
                     /note="F1 origin, reverse primer"
     promoter        4158..4262
                     /gene="bla"
                     /label=AmpR promoter
     promoter        4264..4621
                     /label=SV40 promoter
                     /note="SV40 enhancer and early promoter"
     primer_bind     complement(4287..4307)
                     /label=pBABE 3'
                     /note="SV40 enhancer, reverse primer for pBABE vectors"
     rep_origin      4472..4607
                     /label=SV40 ori
                     /note="SV40 origin of replication"
     primer_bind     4534..4553
                     /label=SV40pro-F
                     /note="SV40 promoter/origin, forward primer"
     CDS             4656..5450
                     /codon_start=1
                     /gene="aph(3')-II (or nptII)"
                     /product="aminoglycoside phosphotransferase from Tn5"
                     /label=NeoR/KanR
                     /note="confers resistance to neomycin, kanamycin, and G418
                     (Geneticin(R))"
                     /translation="MIEQDGLHAGSPAAWVERLFGYDWAQQTIGCSDAAVFRLSAQGRP
                     VLFVKTDLSGALNELQDEAARLSWLATTGVPCAAVLDVVTEAGRDWLLLGEVPGQDLLS
                     SHLAPAEKVSIMADAMRRLHTLDPATCPFDHQAKHRIERARTRMEAGLVDQDDLDEEHQ
                     GLAPAELFARLKASMPDGEDLVVTHGDACLPNIMVENGRFSGFIDCGRLGVADRYQDIA
                     LATRDIAEELGGEWADRFLVLYGIAAPDSQRIAFYRLLDEFF"
     primer_bind     complement(4710..4729)
                     /label=Neo-R
                     /note="Neomycin resistance gene, reverse primer"
     primer_bind     5320..5339
                     /label=Neo-F
                     /note="Neomycin resistance gene, forward primer"
     primer_bind     complement(5638..5657)
                     /label=TK-pA-R
                     /note="Thymidine kinase polyA, reverse primer"
     polyA_signal    5682..5729
                     /label=HSV TK poly(A) signal
                     /note="herpes simplex virus thymidine kinase
                     polyadenylation signal (Cole and Stacy, 1985)"
ORIGIN
        1 caaaggatct tcttgagatc ctttttttct gcgcgtaatc tgctgcttgc aaacaaaaaa
       61 accaccgcta ccagcggtgg tttgtttgcc ggatcaagag ctaccaactc tttttccgaa
      121 ggtaactggc ttcagcagag cgcagatacc aaatactgtt cttctagtgt agccgtagtt
      181 aggccaccac ttcaagaact ctgtagcacc gcctacatac ctcgctctgc taatcctgtt
      241 accagtggct gctgccagtg gcgataagtc gtgtcttacc gggttggact caagacgata
      301 gttaccggat aaggcgcagc ggtcgggctg aacggggggt tcgtgcacac agcccagctt
      361 ggagcgaacg acctacaccg aactgagata cctacagcgt gagctatgag aaagcgccac
      421 gcttcccgaa gggagaaagg cggacaggta tccggtaagc ggcagggtcg gaacaggaga
      481 gcgcacgagg gagcttccag ggggaaacgc ctggtatctt tatagtcctg tcgggtttcg
      541 ccacctctga cttgagcgtc gatttttgtg atgctcgtca ggggggcgga gcctatggaa
      601 aaacgccagc aacgcggcct ttttacggtt cctggccttt tgctggcctt ttgctcacat
      661 gttctttcct gcgttatccc ctgattctgt ggataaccgt attaccgcca tgcattagtt
      721 attaatagta atcaattacg gggtcattag ttcatagccc atatatggag ttccgcgtta
      781 cataacttac ggtaaatggc ccgcctggct gaccgcccaa cgacccccgc ccattgacgt
      841 caataatgac gtatgttccc atagtaacgc caatagggac tttccattga cgtcaatggg
      901 tggagtattt acggtaaact gcccacttgg cagtacatca agtgtatcat atgccaagta
      961 cgccccctat tgacgtcaat gacggtaaat ggcccgcctg gcattatgcc cagtacatga
     1021 ccttatggga ctttcctact tggcagtaca tctacgtatt agtcatcgct attaccatgg
     1081 tgatgcggtt ttggcagtac atcaatgggc gtggatagcg gtttgactca cggggatttc
     1141 caagtctcca ccccattgac gtcaatggga gtttgttttg gcaccaaaat caacgggact
     1201 ttccaaaatg tcgtaacaac tccgccccat tgacgcaaat gggcggtagg cgtgtacggt
     1261 gggaggtcta tataagcaga gctggtttag tgaaccgtca gatccgctag cgctaccggt
     1321 cgccaccatg gtgagcaagg gcgaggagct gttcaccggg gtggtgccca tcctggtcga
     1381 gctggacggc gacgtaaacg gccacaagtt cagcgtgtcc ggcgagggcg agggcgatgc
     1441 cacctacggc aagctgaccc tgaagttcat ctgcaccacc ggcaagctgc ccgtgccctg
     1501 gcccaccctc gtgaccaccc tgacctacgg cgtgcagtgc ttcagccgct accccgacca
     1561 catgaagcag cacgacttct tcaagtccgc catgcccgaa ggctacgtcc aggagcgcac
     1621 catcttcttc aaggacgacg gcaactacaa gacccgcgcc gaggtgaagt tcgagggcga
     1681 caccctggtg aaccgcatcg agctgaaggg catcgacttc aaggaggacg gcaacatcct
     1741 ggggcacaag ctggagtaca actacaacag ccacaacgtc tatatcatgg ccgacaagca
     1801 gaagaacggc atcaaggtga acttcaagat ccgccacaac atcgaggacg gcagcgtgca
     1861 gctcgccgac cactaccagc agaacacccc catcggcgac ggccccgtgc tgctgcccga
     1921 caaccactac ctgagcaccc agtccgccct gagcaaagac cccaacgaga agcgcgatca
     1981 catggtcctg ctggagttcg tgaccgccgc cgggatcact ctcggcatgg acgagctgta
     2041 caagtccgga ctcagatctc gagtgcgtga gtgcatctcc atccacgttg gccaggctgg
     2101 tgtccagatt ggcaatgcct gctgggagct ctactgcctg gaacacggca tccagcccga
     2161 tggccagatg ccaagtgacc agaccattgg gggaggagat gactccttca acaccttctt
     2221 cagtgagacg ggcgctggca agcacgtgcc ccgggctgtg tttgtagact tggaacccac
     2281 agtcattgat gaagttcgca ctggcaccta ccgccagctc ttccaccctg agcagctcat
     2341 cacaggcaag gaagatgctg ccaataacta tgcccgaggg cactacacca ttggcaagga
     2401 gatcattgac cttgtgttgg accgaattcg caagctggct gaccagtgca ccggtcttca
     2461 gggcttcttg gttttccaca gctttggtgg gggaactggt tctgggttca cctccctgct
     2521 catggaacgt ctctcagttg attatggcaa gaagtccaag ctggagttct ccatttaccc
     2581 agcaccccag gtttccacag ctgtagttga gccctacaac tccatcctca ccacccacac
     2641 caccctggag cactctgatt gtgccttcat ggtagacaat gaggccatct atgacatctg
     2701 tcgtagaaac ctcgatatcg agcgcccaac ctacactaac cttaaccgcc ttattagcca
     2761 gattgtgtcc tccatcactg cttccctgag atttgatgga gccctgaatg ttgacctgac
     2821 agaattccag accaacctgg tgccctaccc ccgcatccac ttccctctgg ccacatatgc
     2881 ccctgtcatc tctgctgaga aagcctacca tgaacagctt tctgtagcag agatcaccaa
     2941 tgcttgcttt gagccagcca accagatggt gaaatgtgac cctcgccatg gtaaatacat
     3001 ggcttgctgc ctgttgtacc gtggtgacgt ggttcccaaa gatgtcaatg ctgccattgc
     3061 caccatcaaa accaagcgca gcatccagtt tgtggattgg tgccccactg gcttcaaggt
     3121 tggcatcaac taccagcctc ccactgtggt gcctggtgga gacctggcca aggtacagag
     3181 agctgtgtgc atgctgagca acaccacagc cattgctgag gcctgggctc gcctggacca
     3241 caagtttgac ctgatgtatg ccaagcgtgc ctttgttcac tggtacgtgg gtgaggggat
     3301 ggaggaaggc gagttttcag aggcccgtga agatatggct gcccttgaga aggattatga
     3361 ggaggttggt gtggattctg ttgaaggaga gggtgaggaa gaaggagagg aatactaagg
     3421 atccaccgga tctagataac tgatcataat cagccatacc acatttgtag aggttttact
     3481 tgctttaaaa aacctcccac acctccccct gaacctgaaa cataaaatga atgcaattgt
     3541 tgttgttaac ttgtttattg cagcttataa tggttacaaa taaagcaata gcatcacaaa
     3601 tttcacaaat aaagcatttt tttcactgta ttctagttgt ggtttgtcca aactcatcaa
     3661 tgtatcttaa cgcgtaaatt gtaagcgtta atattttgtt aaaattcgcg ttaaattttt
     3721 gttaaatcag ctcatttttt aaccaatagg ccgaaatcgg caaaatccct tataaatcaa
     3781 aagaatagac cgagataggg ttgagtgttg ttccagtttg gaacaagagt ccactattaa
     3841 agaacgtgga ctccaacgtc aaaggnnnnn nnnnnnnnnn nnnnnnnnnn nnnnnnnnnn
     3901 nnnnnnnnnn nnnntnnnnn nnnnnnnnnn nnnnnnnnnn nnnnnnnnnn nnnnnnnnnn
     3961 nnnnnnnnnn nnnnnnnnnn nnnnnnnnnn nnnnnnnnnn nnnnnngnnn nnnnnnnnnn
     4021 nnnnnnnnnn nnnnnnnnnn nnnnnnnnnn nnnnnnnnnn nnnnnnnnnn nnnnnnnnnn
     4081 nnnnnnnnnn nnnnnnnnnn nnnnnnnnnn nnnnnnnnnn nnnnnnnnnn ncaggtggca
     4141 cttttcgggg aaatgtgcgc ggaaccccta tttgtttatt tttctaaata cattcaaata
     4201 tgtatccgct catgagacaa taaccctgat aaatgcttca ataatattga aaaaggaaga
     4261 gtcctgaggc ggaaagaacc agctgtggaa tgtgtgtcag ttagggtgtg gaaagtcccc
     4321 aggctcccca gcaggcagaa gtatgcaaag catgcatctc aattagtcag caaccaggtg
     4381 tggaaagtcc ccaggctccc cagcaggcag aagtatgcaa agcatgcatc tcaattagtc
     4441 agcaaccata gtcccgcccc taactccgcc catcccgccc ctaactccgc ccagttccgc
     4501 ccattctccg ccccatggct gactaatttt ttttatttat gcagaggccg aggccgcctc
     4561 ggcctctgag ctattccaga agtagtgagg aggctttttt ggaggcctag gcttttgcaa
     4621 agatcgatca agagacagga tgaggatcgt ttcgcatgat tgaacaagat ggattgcacg
     4681 caggttctcc ggccgcttgg gtggagaggc tattcggcta tgactgggca caacagacaa
     4741 tcggctgctc tgatgccgcc gtgttccggc tgtcagcgca ggggcgcccg gttctttttg
     4801 tcaagaccga cctgtccggt gccctgaatg aactgcaaga cgaggcagcg cggctatcgt
     4861 ggctggccac gacgggcgtt ccttgcgcag ctgtgctcga cgttgtcact gaagcgggaa
     4921 gggactggct gctattgggc gaagtgccgg ggcaggatct cctgtcatct caccttgctc
     4981 ctgccgagaa agtatccatc atggctgatg caatgcggcg gctgcatacg cttgatccgg
     5041 ctacctgccc attcgaccac caagcgaaac atcgcatcga gcgagcacgt actcggatgg
     5101 aagccggtct tgtcgatcag gatgatctgg acgaagagca tcaggggctc gcgccagccg
     5161 aactgttcgc caggctcaag gcgagcatgc ccgacggcga ggatctcgtc gtgacccatg
     5221 gcgatgcctg cttgccgaat atcatggtgg aaaatggccg cttttctgga ttcatcgact
     5281 gtggccggct gggtgtggcg gaccgctatc aggacatagc gttggctacc cgtgatattg
     5341 ctgaagagct tggcggcgaa tgggctgacc gcttcctcgt gctttacggt atcgccgctc
     5401 ccgattcgca gcgcatcgcc ttctatcgcc ttcttgacga gttcttctga gcgggactct
     5461 ggggttcgaa atgaccgacc aagcgacgcc caacctgcca tcacgagatt tcgattccac
     5521 cgccgccttc tatgaaaggt tgggcttcgg aatcgttttc cgggacgccg gctggatgat
     5581 cctccagcgc ggggatctca tgctggagtt cttcgcccac cctaggggga ggctaactga
     5641 aacacggaag gagacaatac cggaaggaac ccgcgctatg acggcaataa aaagacagaa
     5701 taaaacgcac ggtgttgggt cgtttgttca taaacgcggg gttcggtccc agggctggca
     5761 ctctgtcgat accccaccga gaccccattg gggccaatac gcccgcgttt cttccttttc
     5821 cccaccccac cccccaagtt cgggtgaagg cccagggctc gcagccaacg tcggggcggc
     5881 aggccctgcc atagcctcag gttactcata tatactttag attgatttaa aacttcattt
     5941 ttaatttaaa aggatctagg tgaagatcct ttttgataat ctcatgacca aaatccctta
     6001 acgtgagttt tcgttccact gagcgtcaga ccccgtagaa aagat
//
